Addgene plasmid #72738: pAWp7-6
Purpose: pFUGW-UBCp-RFP-CMVp-GFP-[miR-124 + miR-128 + miR-132]
Depositing lab: Timothy Lu. Depositing organization: Massachusetts Institute of Technology. Publication: Massively parallel high-order combinatorial genetics in human cells. Wong AS, Choi GC, Cheng AA, Purcell O, Lu TK. Nat Biotechnol. 2015 Sep;33(9):952-61. doi: 10.1038/nbt.3326. Epub 2015 Aug 17. PubMed 26280411.
Backbone
  Vector backbone: pFUGW
  Vector type: Lentiviral
Growth in bacteria
  Bacterial resistance: Ampicillin, 100 μg/mL
  Growth temperature: 37°C
  Growth strain: Stbl3
  Copy number: Unknown
Gene/Insert
  Gene/Insert name: UBCp-RFP-CMVp-GFP-[miR-124 + miR-128 + miR-132]
Terms and licenses: Academic/Nonprofit Terms; Industry Terms: Not Available to Industry
How to cite: pAWp7-6 was a gift from Timothy Lu (Addgene plasmid # 72738 ; http://n2t.net/addgene:72738 ; RRID:Addgene_72738)
