[The description below was written by a language model from this plasmid's Addgene catalogue record and the feature table of its GenBank file.]
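Description:
pAWp7-6 is a 12.3 kb lentiviral transfer plasmid built on the pFUGW backbone, carrying a dual-fluorescent reporter and a three-microRNA expression cassette. It is maintained in E. coli through a high-copy ColE1/pUC origin with ampicillin selection (AmpR). The backbone also carries an f1 origin and an SV40 promoter/EM7-driven BleoR cassette that could provide Zeocin resistance, although this lies outside the packaged viral region. Viral genomic RNA is transcribed from a CMV enhancer/promoter fused to a truncated HIV-1 5' LTR, followed by the Psi packaging signal, RRE for Rev-dependent export, and the cPPT/CTS. A WPRE sits downstream of the payload, before a second truncated LTR element and a bGH polyadenylation signal.

The payload consists of two tandem expression units. The human ubiquitin C promoter drives TurboRFP, and a second CMV enhancer/promoter with a Kozak sequence drives EGFP. According to the catalogue name, miR-124, miR-128 and miR-132 are placed after GFP. The feature table does not annotate these microRNA elements, but an unannotated stretch of roughly 1 kb between the end of EGFP and the WPRE is where they would lie. The record does not describe their precursor architecture, nor whether any microRNA sensor or target sites are present. In this layout GFP presumably marks transcription of the microRNA-bearing unit, while RFP offers an independent fluorescent readout from the same integrated provirus.

The plasmid comes from work on massively parallel, high-order combinatorial genetics in human cells. It represents a three-way microRNA combination, for stable delivery and co-expression in transduced mammalian cells.
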