LOCUS       Exported 12281 bp ds-DNA circular SYN 13-MAY-2021
DEFINITION  pFUGW-UBCp-RFP-CMVp-GFP-[miR-124 + miR-128 + miR-132].
ACCESSION   .
VERSION     .
KEYWORDS    pAWp7-6
SOURCE      synthetic DNA construct
  ORGANISM  synthetic DNA construct
REFERENCE   1 (bases 1 to 12281)
  AUTHORS   Wong AS, Choi GC, Cheng AA, Purcell O, Lu TK
  TITLE     Massively parallel high-order combinatorial genetics in human cells.
  JOURNAL   Nat Biotechnol. 2015 Sep;33(9):952-61. doi: 10.1038/nbt.3326. Epub
            2015 Aug 17.
  PUBMED    26280411
REFERENCE   2 (bases 1 to 12281)
  AUTHORS   .
  TITLE     Direct Submission
  JOURNAL   Exported May 13, 2021 from SnapGene Server 1.1.58
            http://www.snapgene.com
FEATURES             Location/Qualifiers
     source          1..12281
                     /organism="synthetic DNA construct"
                     /mol_type="other DNA"
     misc_feature    20..608
                     /label=WPRE
                     /note="woodchuck hepatitis virus posttranscriptional
                     regulatory element"
     primer_bind     complement(73..93)
                     /label=WPRE-R
                     /note="WPRE, reverse primer"
     CDS             complement(491..502)
                     /codon_start=1
                     /product="Factor Xa recognition and cleavage site"
                     /label=Factor Xa site
                     /translation="IEGR"
     primer_bind     complement(611..627)
                     /label=KS primer
                     /note="common sequencing primer, one of multiple similar
                     variants"
     primer_bind     complement(612..628)
                     /label=pBluescriptKS
                     /note="For pBluescript vector"
     LTR             1133..1313
                     /label=5' LTR (truncated)
                     /note="truncated 5' long terminal repeat (LTR) from HIV-1"
     primer_bind     complement(1339..1356)
                     /label=BGH-rev
                     /note="Bovine growth hormone terminator, reverse primer.
                     Also called BGH reverse"
     polyA_signal    1345..1569
                     /label=bGH poly(A) signal
                     /note="bovine growth hormone polyadenylation signal"
     rep_origin      1615..2043
                     /direction=RIGHT
                     /label=f1 ori
                     /note="f1 bacteriophage origin of replication; arrow
                     indicates direction of (+) strand synthesis"
     primer_bind     complement(1702..1721)
                     /label=F1ori-R
                     /note="F1 origin, reverse primer"
     primer_bind     1912..1933
                     /label=F1ori-F
                     /note="F1 origin, forward primer"
     primer_bind     complement(2052..2072)
                     /label=pBABE 3'
                     /note="SV40 enhancer, reverse primer for pBABE vectors"
     promoter        2057..2386
                     /label=SV40 promoter
                     /note="SV40 enhancer and early promoter"
     rep_origin      2237..2372
                     /label=SV40 ori
                     /note="SV40 origin of replication"
     primer_bind     2299..2318
                     /label=SV40pro-F
                     /note="SV40 promoter/origin, forward primer"
     promoter        2434..2481
                     /label=EM7 promoter
                     /note="synthetic bacterial promoter "
     CDS             2500..2874
                     /codon_start=1
                     /gene="Sh ble from Streptoalloteichus hindustanus"
                     /product="antibiotic-binding protein"
                     /label=BleoR
                     /note="confers resistance to bleomycin, phleomycin, and
                     Zeocin(TM)"
                     /translation="MAKLTSAVPVLTARDVAGAVEFWTDRLGFSRDFVEDDFAGVVRDD
                     VTLFISAVQDQVVPDNTLAWVWVRGLDELYAEWSEVVSTNFRDASGPAMTEIGEQPWGR
                     EFALRDPAGNCVHFVAEEQD"
     polyA_signal    3004..3125
                     /label=SV40 poly(A) signal
                     /note="SV40 polyadenylation signal"
     primer_bind     complement(3041..3060)
                     /label=SV40pA-R
                     /note="SV40 polyA, reverse primer"
     primer_bind     3095..3114
                     /label=EBV-rev
                     /note="SV40 polyA terminator, reverse primer"
     primer_bind     complement(3174..3190)
                     /label=M13 rev
                     /note="common sequencing primer, one of multiple similar
                     variants"
     primer_bind     complement(3174..3190)
                     /label=M13 Reverse
                     /note="In lacZ gene. Also called M13-rev"
     primer_bind     complement(3187..3209)
                     /label=M13/pUC Reverse
                     /note="In lacZ gene"
     protein_bind    3198..3214
                     /label=lac operator
                     /bound_moiety="lac repressor encoded by lacI"
                     /note="The lac repressor binds to the lac operator to
                     inhibit transcription in E. coli. This inhibition can be
                     relieved by adding lactose or
                     isopropyl-beta-D-thiogalactopyranoside (IPTG)."
     promoter        complement(3222..3252)
                     /label=lac promoter
                     /note="promoter for the E. coli lac operon"
     protein_bind    3267..3288
                     /label=CAP binding site
                     /bound_moiety="E. coli catabolite activator protein"
                     /note="CAP binding activates transcription in the presence
                     of cAMP."
     primer_bind     complement(3405..3422)
                     /label=L4440
                     /note="L4440 vector, forward primer"
     rep_origin      complement(3576..4164)
                     /direction=LEFT
                     /label=ori
                     /note="high-copy-number ColE1/pMB1/pBR322/pUC origin of
                     replication"
     primer_bind     complement(3656..3675)
                     /label=pBR322ori-F
                     /note="pBR322 origin, forward primer"
     CDS             complement(4335..5195)
                     /codon_start=1
                     /gene="bla"
                     /product="beta-lactamase"
                     /label=AmpR
                     /note="confers resistance to ampicillin, carbenicillin, and
                     related antibiotics"
                     /translation="MSIQHFRVALIPFFAAFCLPVFAHPETLVKVKDAEDQLGARVGYI
                     ELDLNSGKILESFRPEERFPMMSTFKVLLCGAVLSRIDAGQEQLGRRIHYSQNDLVEYS
                     PVTEKHLTDGMTVRELCSAAITMSDNTAANLLLTTIGGPKELTAFLHNMGDHVTRLDRW
                     EPELNEAIPNDERDTTMPVAMATTLRKLLTGELLTLASRQQLIDWMEADKVAGPLLRSA
                     LPAGWFIADKSGAGERGSRGIIAALGPDGKPSRIVVIYTTGSQATMDERNRQIAEIGAS
                     LIKHW"
     primer_bind     4958..4977
                     /label=Amp-R
                     /note="Ampicillin resistance gene, reverse primer"
     promoter        complement(5196..5300)
                     /gene="bla"
                     /label=AmpR promoter
     primer_bind     complement(5375..5394)
                     /label=pRS-marker
                     /note="pRS vectors, use to sequence yeast selectable
                     marker"
     enhancer        5566..5945
                     /label=CMV enhancer
                     /note="human cytomegalovirus immediate early enhancer"
     promoter        5947..6145
                     /label=CMV promoter
                     /note="human cytomegalovirus (CMV) immediate early
                     promoter"
     LTR             6163..6343
                     /label=5' LTR (truncated)
                     /note="truncated 5' long terminal repeat (LTR) from HIV-1"
     misc_feature    6390..6515
                     /label=HIV-1 Psi
                     /note="packaging signal of human immunodeficiency virus
                     type 1"
     misc_feature    7008..7241
                     /label=RRE
                     /note="The Rev response element (RRE) of HIV-1 allows for
                     Rev-dependent mRNA export from the nucleus to the
                     cytoplasm."
     CDS             7426..7470
                     /codon_start=1
                     /product="antigenic peptide corresponding to amino acids
                     655 to 669 of the HIV envelope protein gp41 (Lutje Hulsik
                     et al., 2013)"
                     /label=gp41 peptide
                     /note="recognized by the 2H10 single-chain llama nanobody"
                     /translation="KNEQELLELDKWASL"
     misc_feature    7768..7885
                     /label=cPPT/CTS
                     /note="central polypurine tract and central termination
                     sequence of HIV-1"
     promoter        7939..9150
                     /label=UbC promoter
                     /note="human ubiquitin C promoter"
     primer_bind     8987..9006
                     /label=hUBCpro-F
                     /note="Human Ubiquitin C (UbC) promoter, forward primer"
     CDS             9167..9862
                     /codon_start=1
                     /product="red fluorescent protein from Entacmaea
                     quadricolor"
                     /label=TurboRFP
                     /note="mammalian codon-optimized"
                     /translation="MSELIKENMHMKLYMEGTVNNHHFKCTSEGEGKPYEGTQTMKIKV
                     VEGGPLPFAFDILATSFMYGSKAFINHTQGIPDFFKQSFPEGFTWERITTYEDGGVLTA
                     TQDTSFQNGCIIYNVKINGVNFPSNGPVMQKKTRGWEANTEMLYPADGGLRGHSQMALK
                     LVGGGYLHCSFKTTYRSKKPAKNLKMPGFHFVDHRLERIKEADKETYVEQHEMAVAKYC
                     DLPSKLGHR"
     enhancer        9893..10272
                     /label=CMV enhancer
                     /note="human cytomegalovirus immediate early enhancer"
     promoter        10274..10472
                     /label=CMV promoter
                     /note="human cytomegalovirus (CMV) immediate early
                     promoter"
     regulatory      10495..10504
                     /regulatory_class="other"
                     /note="vertebrate consensus sequence for strong initiation
                     of translation (Kozak, 1987)"
     CDS             10501..11220
                     /codon_start=1
                     /product="the original enhanced GFP (Yang et al., 1996)"
                     /label=EGFP
                     /note="mammalian codon-optimized"
                     /translation="MVSKGEELFTGVVPILVELDGDVNGHKFSVSGEGEGDATYGKLTL
                     KFICTTGKLPVPWPTLVTTLTYGVQCFSRYPDHMKQHDFFKSAMPEGYVQERTIFFKDD
                     GNYKTRAEVKFEGDTLVNRIELKGIDFKEDGNILGHKLEYNYNSHNVYIMADKQKNGIK
                     VNFKIRHNIEDGSVQLADHYQQNTPIGDGPVLLPDNHYLSTQSALSKDPNEKRDHMVLL
                     EFVTAAGITLGMDELYK"
     CDS             10501..11217
                     /codon_start=1
                     /product="enhanced GFP"
                     /label=EGFP
                     /translation="MVSKGEELFTGVVPILVELDGDVNGHKFSVSGEGEGDATYGKLTL
                     KFICTTGKLPVPWPTLVTTLTYGVQCFSRYPDHMKQHDFFKSAMPEGYVQERTIFFKDD
                     GNYKTRAEVKFEGDTLVNRIELKGIDFKEDGNILGHKLEYNYNSHNVYIMADKQKNGIK
                     VNFKIRHNIEDGSVQLADHYQQNTPIGDGPVLLPDNHYLSTQSALSKDPNEKRDHMVLL
                     EFVTAAGITLGMDELYK"
     primer_bind     complement(10546..10567)
                     /label=EGFP-N
                     /note="EGFP, reverse primer"
     primer_bind     complement(10807..10826)
                     /label=EXFP-R
                     /note="For distinguishing EGFP variants, reverse primer"
     primer_bind     11154..11175
                     /label=EGFP-C
                     /note="EGFP, forward primer"
ORIGIN
        1 cgatatcaag cttatcgata atcaacctct ggattacaaa atttgtgaaa gattgactgg
       61 tattcttaac tatgttgctc cttttacgct atgtggatac gctgctttaa tgcctttgta
      121 tcatgctatt gcttcccgta tggctttcat tttctcctcc ttgtataaat cctggttgct
      181 gtctctttat gaggagttgt ggcccgttgt caggcaacgt ggcgtggtgt gcactgtgtt
      241 tgctgacgca acccccactg gttggggcat tgccaccacc tgtcagctcc tttccgggac
      301 tttcgctttc cccctcccta ttgccacggc ggaactcatc gccgcctgcc ttgcccgctg
      361 ctggacaggg gctcggctgt tgggcactga caattccgtg gtgttgtcgg ggaaatcatc
      421 gtcctttcct tggctgctcg cctgtgttgc cacctggatt ctgcgcggga cgtccttctg
      481 ctacgtccct tcggccctca atccagcgga ccttccttcc cgcggcctgc tgccggctct
      541 gcggcctctt ccgcgtcttc gccttcgccc tcagacgagt cggatctccc tttgggccgc
      601 ctccccgcat cgataccgtc gacctcgaga cctagaaaaa catggagcaa tcacaagtag
      661 caatacagca gctaccaatg ctgattgtgc ctggctagaa gcacaagagg aggaggaggt
      721 gggttttcca gtcacacctc aggtaccttt aagaccaatg acttacaagg cagctgtaga
      781 tcttagccac tttttaaaag aaaagggggg actggaaggg ctaattcact cccaacgaag
      841 acaagatatc cttgatctgt ggatctacca cacacaaggc tacttccctg attggcagaa
      901 ctacacacca gggccaggga tcagatatcc actgaccttt ggatggtgct acaagctagt
      961 accagttgag caagagaagg tagaagaagc caatgaagga gagaacaccc gcttgttaca
     1021 ccctgtgagc ctgcatggga tggatgaccc ggagagagaa gtattagagt ggaggtttga
     1081 cagccgccta gcatttcatc acatggcccg agagctgcat ccggactgta ctgggtctct
     1141 ctggttagac cagatctgag cctgggagct ctctggctaa ctagggaacc cactgcttaa
     1201 gcctcaataa agcttgcctt gagtgcttca agtagtgtgt gcccgtctgt tgtgtgactc
     1261 tggtaactag agatccctca gaccctttta gtcagtgtgg aaaatctcta gcagggcccg
     1321 tttaaacccg ctgatcagcc tcgactgtgc cttctagttg ccagccatct gttgtttgcc
     1381 cctcccccgt gccttccttg accctggaag gtgccactcc cactgtcctt tcctaataaa
     1441 atgaggaaat tgcatcgcat tgtctgagta ggtgtcattc tattctgggg ggtggggtgg
     1501 ggcaggacag caagggggag gattgggaag acaatagcag gcatgctggg gatgcggtgg
     1561 gctctatggc ttctgaggcg gaaagaacca gctggggctc tagggggtat ccccnnnnnn
     1621 nnnnnnnnnn nnnnnnnnnn nnnnnnnnnn nnnnnnnnnn nnnnnnnnnn nnnnnnnnnn
     1681 nnnnnnnnnn nnnnnnnnnn nnnnnnnnnn nnnnnnnnnn nnnnnnnnnn nnnnnnnncn
     1741 nnnnnnnnnn nnnnnnnnnn nnnnnnnnnn nnnnnnnnnn nnnnnnnnnn nnnnnnnnnn
     1801 nnnnnnnnnn nnnnnnnnnn nnnnnnnnnn annnnnnnnn nnnnnnnnnn nnnnnnnnnn
     1861 nnnnnnnnnn nnnnnnnnnn cctttgacgt tggagtccac gttctttaat agtggactct
     1921 tgttccaaac tggaacaaca ctcaacccta tctcggtcta ttcttttgat ttataaggga
     1981 ttttgccgat ttcggcctat tggttaaaaa atgagctgat ttaacaaaaa tttaacgcga
     2041 attaattctg tggaatgtgt gtcagttagg gtgtggaaag tccccaggct ccccagcagg
     2101 cagaagtatg caaagcatgc atctcaatta gtcagcaacc aggtgtggaa agtccccagg
     2161 ctccccagca ggcagaagta tgcaaagcat gcatctcaat tagtcagcaa ccatagtccc
     2221 gcccctaact ccgcccatcc cgcccctaac tccgcccagt tccgcccatt ctccgcccca
     2281 tggctgacta atttttttta tttatgcaga ggccgaggcc gcctctgcct ctgagctatt
     2341 ccagaagtag tgaggaggct tttttggagg cctaggcttt tgcaaaaagc tcccgggagc
     2401 ttgtatatcc attttcggat ctgatcagca cgtgttgaca attaatcatc ggcatagtat
     2461 atcggcatag tataatacga caaggtgagg aactaaacca tggccaagtt gaccagtgcc
     2521 gttccggtgc tcaccgcgcg cgacgtcgcc ggagcggtcg agttctggac cgaccggctc
     2581 gggttctccc gggacttcgt ggaggacgac ttcgccggtg tggtccggga cgacgtgacc
     2641 ctgttcatca gcgcggtcca ggaccaggtg gtgccggaca acaccctggc ctgggtgtgg
     2701 gtgcgcggcc tggacgagct gtacgccgag tggtcggagg tcgtgtccac gaacttccgg
     2761 gacgcctccg ggccggccat gaccgagatc ggcgagcagc cgtgggggcg ggagttcgcc
     2821 ctgcgcgacc cggccggcaa ctgcgtgcac ttcgtggccg aggagcagga ctgacacgtg
     2881 ctacgagatt tcgattccac cgccgccttc tatgaaaggt tgggcttcgg aatcgttttc
     2941 cgggacgccg gctggatgat cctccagcgc ggggatctca tgctggagtt cttcgcccac
     3001 cccaacttgt ttattgcagc ttataatggt tacaaataaa gcaatagcat cacaaatttc
     3061 acaaataaag catttttttc actgcattct agttgtggtt tgtccaaact catcaatgta
     3121 tcttatcatg tctgtatacc gtcgacctct agctagagct tggcgtaatc atggtcatag
     3181 ctgtttcctg tgtgaaattg ttatccgctc acaattccac acaacatacg agccggaagc
     3241 ataaagtgta aagcctgggg tgcctaatga gtgagctaac tcacattaat tgcgttgcgc
     3301 tcactgcccg ctttccagtc gggaaacctg tcgtgccagc tgcattaatg aatcggccaa
     3361 cgcgcgggga gaggcggttt gcgtattggg cgctcttccg cttcctcgct cactgactcg
     3421 ctgcgctcgg tcgttcggct gcggcgagcg gtatcagctc actcaaaggc ggtaatacgg
     3481 ttatccacag aatcagggga taacgcagga aagaacatgt gagcaaaagg ccagcaaaag
     3541 gccaggaacc gtaaaaaggc cgcgttgctg gcgtttttcc ataggctccg cccccctgac
     3601 gagcatcaca aaaatcgacg ctcaagtcag aggtggcgaa acccgacagg actataaaga
     3661 taccaggcgt ttccccctgg aagctccctc gtgcgctctc ctgttccgac cctgccgctt
     3721 accggatacc tgtccgcctt tctcccttcg ggaagcgtgg cgctttctca tagctcacgc
     3781 tgtaggtatc tcagttcggt gtaggtcgtt cgctccaagc tgggctgtgt gcacgaaccc
     3841 cccgttcagc ccgaccgctg cgccttatcc ggtaactatc gtcttgagtc caacccggta
     3901 agacacgact tatcgccact ggcagcagcc actggtaaca ggattagcag agcgaggtat
     3961 gtaggcggtg ctacagagtt cttgaagtgg tggcctaact acggctacac tagaagaaca
     4021 gtatttggta tctgcgctct gctgaagcca gttaccttcg gaaaaagagt tggtagctct
     4081 tgatccggca aacaaaccac cgctggtagc ggtggttttt ttgtttgcaa gcagcagatt
     4141 acgcgcagaa aaaaaggatc tcaagaagat cctttgatct tttctacggg gtctgacgct
     4201 cagtggaacg aaaactcacg ttaagggatt ttggtcatga gattatcaaa aaggatcttc
     4261 acctagatcc ttttaaatta aaaatgaagt tttaaatcaa tctaaagtat atatgagtaa
     4321 acttggtctg acagttacca atgcttaatc agtgaggcac ctatctcagc gatctgtcta
     4381 tttcgttcat ccatagttgc ctgactcccc gtcgtgtaga taactacgat acgggagggc
     4441 ttaccatctg gccccagtgc tgcaatgata ccgcgagacc cacgctcacc ggctccagat
     4501 ttatcagcaa taaaccagcc agccggaagg gccgagcgca gaagtggtcc tgcaacttta
     4561 tccgcctcca tccagtctat taattgttgc cgggaagcta gagtaagtag ttcgccagtt
     4621 aatagtttgc gcaacgttgt tgccattgct acaggcatcg tggtgtcacg ctcgtcgttt
     4681 ggtatggctt cattcagctc cggttcccaa cgatcaaggc gagttacatg atcccccatg
     4741 ttgtgcaaaa aagcggttag ctccttcggt cctccgatcg ttgtcagaag taagttggcc
     4801 gcagtgttat cactcatggt tatggcagca ctgcataatt ctcttactgt catgccatcc
     4861 gtaagatgct tttctgtgac tggtgagtac tcaaccaagt cattctgaga atagtgtatg
     4921 cggcgaccga gttgctcttg cccggcgtca atacgggata ataccgcgcc acatagcaga
     4981 actttaaaag tgctcatcat tggaaaacgt tcttcggggc gaaaactctc aaggatctta
     5041 ccgctgttga gatccagttc gatgtaaccc actcgtgcac ccaactgatc ttcagcatct
     5101 tttactttca ccagcgtttc tgggtgagca aaaacaggaa ggcaaaatgc cgcaaaaaag
     5161 ggaataaggg cgacacggaa atgttgaata ctcatactct tcctttttca atattattga
     5221 agcatttatc agggttattg tctcatgagc ggatacatat ttgaatgtat ttagaaaaat
     5281 aaacaaatag gggttccgcg cacatttccc cgaaaagtgc cacctgacgt cgacggatcg
     5341 ggagatctcc cgatccccta tggtgcactc tcagtacaat ctgctctgat gccgcatagt
     5401 taagccagta tctgctccct gcttgtgtgt tggaggtcgc tgagtagtgc gcgagcaaaa
     5461 tttaagctac aacaaggcaa ggcttgaccg acaattgcat gaagaatctg cttagggtta
     5521 ggcgttttgc gctgcttcgc gatgtacggg ccagatatac gcgttgacat tgattattga
     5581 ctagttatta atagtaatca attacggggt cattagttca tagcccatat atggagttcc
     5641 gcgttacata acttacggta aatggcccgc ctggctgacc gcccaacgac ccccgcccat
     5701 tgacgtcaat aatgacgtat gttcccatag taacgccaat agggactttc cattgacgtc
     5761 aatgggtgga gtatttacgg taaactgccc acttggcagt acatcaagtg tatcatatgc
     5821 caagtacgcc ccctattgac gtcaatgacg gtaaatggcc cgcctggcat tatgcccagt
     5881 acatgacctt atgggacttt cctacttggc agtacatcta cgtattagtc atcgctatta
     5941 ccatggtgat gcggttttgg cagtacatca atgggcgtgg atagcggttt gactcacggg
     6001 gatttccaag tctccacccc attgacgtca atgggagttt gttttggcac caaaatcaac
     6061 gggactttcc aaaatgtcgt aacaactccg ccccattgac gcaaatgggc ggtaggcgtg
     6121 tacggtggga ggtctatata agcagcgcgt tttgcctgta ctgggtctct ctggttagac
     6181 cagatctgag cctgggagct ctctggctaa ctagggaacc cactgcttaa gcctcaataa
     6241 agcttgcctt gagtgcttca agtagtgtgt gcccgtctgt tgtgtgactc tggtaactag
     6301 agatccctca gaccctttta gtcagtgtgg aaaatctcta gcagtggcgc ccgaacaggg
     6361 acttgaaagc gaaagggaaa ccagaggagc tctctcgacg caggactcgg cttgctgaag
     6421 cgcgcacggc aagaggcgag gggcggcgac tggtgagtac gccaaaaatt ttgactagcg
     6481 gaggctagaa ggagagagat gggtgcgaga gcgtcagtat taagcggggg agaattagat
     6541 cgcgatggga aaaaattcgg ttaaggccag ggggaaagaa aaaatataaa ttaaaacata
     6601 tagtatgggc aagcagggag ctagaacgat tcgcagttaa tcctggcctg ttagaaacat
     6661 cagaaggctg tagacaaata ctgggacagc tacaaccatc ccttcagaca ggatcagaag
     6721 aacttagatc attatataat acagtagcaa ccctctattg tgtgcatcaa aggatagaga
     6781 taaaagacac caaggaagct ttagacaaga tagaggaaga gcaaaacaaa agtaagacca
     6841 ccgcacagca agcggccgct gatcttcaga cctggaggag gagatatgag ggacaattgg
     6901 agaagtgaat tatataaata taaagtagta aaaattgaac cattaggagt agcacccacc
     6961 aaggcaaaga gaagagtggt gcagagagaa aaaagagcag tgggaatagg agctttgttc
     7021 cttgggttct tgggagcagc aggaagcact atgggcgcag cgtcaatgac gctgacggta
     7081 caggccagac aattattgtc tggtatagtg cagcagcaga acaatttgct gagggctatt
     7141 gaggcgcaac agcatctgtt gcaactcaca gtctggggca tcaagcagct ccaggcaaga
     7201 atcctggctg tggaaagata cctaaaggat caacagctcc tggggatttg gggttgctct
     7261 ggaaaactca tttgcaccac tgctgtgcct tggaatgcta gttggagtaa taaatctctg
     7321 gaacagattt ggaatcacac gacctggatg gagtgggaca gagaaattaa caattacaca
     7381 agcttaatac actccttaat tgaagaatcg caaaaccagc aagaaaagaa tgaacaagaa
     7441 ttattggaat tagataaatg ggcaagtttg tggaattggt ttaacataac aaattggctg
     7501 tggtatataa aattattcat aatgatagta ggaggcttgg taggtttaag aatagttttt
     7561 gctgtacttt ctatagtgaa tagagttagg cagggatatt caccattatc gtttcagacc
     7621 cacctcccaa ccccgagggg acccgacagg cccgaaggaa tagaagaaga aggtggagag
     7681 agagacagag acagatccat tcgattagtg aacggatcgg cactgcgtgc gccaattctg
     7741 cagacaaatg gcagtattca tccacaattt taaaagaaaa ggggggattg gggggtacag
     7801 tgcaggggaa agaatagtag acataatagc aacagacata caaactaaag aattacaaaa
     7861 acaaattaca aaaattcaaa attttcgggt ttattacagg gacagcagag atccagtttg
     7921 gttaattaag ggtgcagcgg cctccgcgcc gggttttggc gcctcccgcg ggcgcccccc
     7981 tcctcacggc gagcgctgcc acgtcagacg aagggcgcag cgagcgtcct gatccttccg
     8041 cccggacgct caggacagcg gcccgctgct cataagactc ggccttagaa ccccagtatc
     8101 agcagaagga cattttagga cgggacttgg gtgactctag ggcactggtt ttctttccag
     8161 agagcggaac aggcgaggaa aagtagtccc ttctcggcga ttctgcggag ggatctccgt
     8221 ggggcggtga acgccgatga ttatataagg acgcgccggg tgtggcacag ctagttccgt
     8281 cgcagccggg atttgggtcg cggttcttgt ttgtggatcg ctgtgatcgt cacttggtga
     8341 gtagcgggct gctgggctgg ccggggcttt cgtggccgcc gggccgctcg gtgggacgga
     8401 agcgtgtgga gagaccgcca agggctgtag tctgggtccg cgagcaaggt tgccctgaac
     8461 tgggggttgg ggggagcgca gcaaaatggc ggctgttccc gagtcttgaa tggaagacgc
     8521 ttgtgaggcg ggctgtgagg tcgttgaaac aaggtggggg gcatggtggg cggcaagaac
     8581 ccaaggtctt gaggccttcg ctaatgcggg aaagctctta ttcgggtgag atgggctggg
     8641 gcaccatctg gggaccctga cgtgaagttt gtcactgact ggagaactcg gtttgtcgtc
     8701 tgttgcgggg gcggcagtta tggcggtgcc gttgggcagt gcacccgtac ctttgggagc
     8761 gcgcgccctc gtcgtgtcgt gacgtcaccc gttctgttgg cttataatgc agggtggggc
     8821 cacctgccgg taggtgtgcg gtaggctttt ctccgtcgca ggacgcaggg ttcgggccta
     8881 gggtaggctc tcctgaatcg acaggcgccg gacctctggt gaggggaggg ataagtgagg
     8941 cgtcagtttc tttggtcggt tttatgtacc tatcttctta agtagctgaa gctccggttt
     9001 tgaactatgc gctcggggtt ggcgagtgtg ttttgtgaag ttttttaggc accttttgaa
     9061 atgtaatcat ttgggtcaat atgtaatttt cagtgttaga ctagtaaatt gtccgctaaa
     9121 ttctggccgt ttttggcttt tttgttagac agttaattaa gccaccatga gcgagctgat
     9181 caaggagaac atgcacatga agctgtacat ggagggcacc gtgaacaacc accacttcaa
     9241 gtgcacatcc gagggcgaag gcaagcccta cgagggcacc cagaccatga agatcaaggt
     9301 ggtcgagggc ggccctctcc ccttcgcctt cgacatcctg gctaccagct tcatgtacgg
     9361 cagcaaagcc ttcatcaacc acacccaggg catccccgac ttctttaagc agtccttccc
     9421 tgagggcttc acatgggaga gaatcaccac atacgaagac gggggcgtgc tgaccgctac
     9481 ccaggacacc agcttccaga acggctgcat catctacaac gtcaagatca acggggtgaa
     9541 cttcccatcc aacggccctg tgatgcagaa gaaaacacgc ggctgggagg ccaacaccga
     9601 gatgctgtac cccgctgacg gcggcctgag aggccacagc cagatggccc tgaagctcgt
     9661 gggcgggggc tacctgcact gctccttcaa gaccacatac agatccaaga aacccgctaa
     9721 gaacctcaag atgcccggct tccacttcgt ggaccacaga ctggaaagaa tcaaggaggc
     9781 cgacaaagag acctacgtcg agcagcacga gatggctgtg gccaagtact gcgacctccc
     9841 tagcaaactg gggcacagat aataacctgc aggcgggcca gatatacgcg ttgacattga
     9901 ttattgacta gttattaata gtaatcaatt acggggtcat tagttcatag cccatatatg
     9961 gagttccgcg ttacataact tacggtaaat ggcccgcctg gctgaccgcc caacgacccc
    10021 cgcccattga cgtcaataat gacgtatgtt cccatagtaa cgccaatagg gactttccat
    10081 tgacgtcaat gggtggagta tttacggtaa actgcccact tggcagtaca tcaagtgtat
    10141 catatgccaa gtacgccccc tattgacgtc aatgacggta aatggcccgc ctggcattat
    10201 gcccagtaca tgaccttatg ggactttcct acttggcagt acatctacgt attagtcatc
    10261 gctattacca tggtgatgcg gttttggcag tacatcaatg ggcgtggata gcggtttgac
    10321 tcacggggat ttccaagtct ccaccccatt gacgtcaatg ggagtttgtt ttggcaccaa
    10381 aatcaacggg actttccaaa atgtcgtaac aactccgccc cattgacgca aatgggcggt
    10441 aggcgtgtac ggtgggaggt ctatataagc agcggtaacc cccgggtacc ggtcgccacc
    10501 atggtgagca agggcgagga gctgttcacc ggggtggtgc ccatcctggt cgagctggac
    10561 ggcgacgtaa acggccacaa gttcagcgtg tccggcgagg gcgagggcga tgccacctac
    10621 ggcaagctga ccctgaagtt catctgcacc accggcaagc tgcccgtgcc ctggcccacc
    10681 ctcgtgacca ccctgaccta cggcgtgcag tgcttcagcc gctaccccga ccacatgaag
    10741 cagcacgact tcttcaagtc cgccatgccc gaaggctacg tccaggagcg caccatcttc
    10801 ttcaaggacg acggcaacta caagacccgc gccgaggtga agttcgaggg cgacaccctg
    10861 gtgaaccgca tcgagctgaa gggcatcgac ttcaaggagg acggcaacat cctggggcac
    10921 aagctggagt acaactacaa cagccacaac gtctatatca tggccgacaa gcagaagaac
    10981 ggcatcaagg tgaacttcaa gatccgccac aacatcgagg acggcagcgt gcagctcgcc
    11041 gaccactacc agcagaacac ccccatcggc gacggccccg tgctgctgcc cgacaaccac
    11101 tacctgagca cccagtccgc cctgagcaaa gaccccaacg agaagcgcga tcacatggtc
    11161 ctgctggagt tcgtgaccgc cgccgggatc actctcggca tggacgagct gtacaagtaa
    11221 agcggccgcg actctagaga tctctacagg aggatctcat gcatcggatc tagagaggag
    11281 gatccgcgaa aagtccggaa ttcaggtggg agtactgctc agagctacaa ctctaggagt
    11341 agggactcca agcctagagc tccaagagag ggtgaagggc agggagaaaa ttatagtaat
    11401 agttgcaatg agtcacttgc ttctagatca agatcagaga ctctgctctc cgtgttcaca
    11461 gcggaccttg atttaatgtc atacaattaa ggcacgcggt gaatgccaag agcggagcct
    11521 acagctgcac ttgaaggaca tccgagagaa gttaggaagg gtggggagaa acaattctag
    11581 aatgaaccca tcctgtgcga caccaattca tactgtgaag tacactgcat ataaggagtg
    11641 tggtatagta taaagaaact ttctgcaggt agtaattata gtgaagattt taggtttaca
    11701 aagccctagc tgttttctgt gtagctttta ttattcttat gactcttgac aagtttgtag
    11761 cttcaccata tacatttaat attttgcaat aattggcctt gttcctgagc tgttggattc
    11821 ggggccgtag cactgtctga gaggtttaca tttctcacag tgaaccggtc tctttttcag
    11881 ctgcttcctg gcttcttttt actcaggttt ccactgcttt tttgcttttt ttaatgctgt
    11941 atgaaggtgt taacatttgt ttatattttt cattaattgt aataccttta aatcatgcat
    12001 catactcaga aatagggatt agaatttaag tgacatcttt ggcccaattc ctagccccgc
    12061 agacactagc gctacccccg ccgcccgcga tgctgacgtc agcctgaaag ccccgccccc
    12121 gcgtctccag ggcaaccgtg gctttcgatt gttactgtgg gaaccggagg taacagtcta
    12181 cagccatggt cgccccgcag cacgcccacg ctccccacca ctcccgagtt ctgccagcct
    12241 gggtttgggc agatacagag caagaggagg cggggcaatt g
//
