>Addgene plasmid #72738 | pAWp7-6 | addgene partial sequence | sequence record 138589 | WPRE-R 5'-CATAGCGTAAAAGGAGCAACA-3'
ATCCAGAGGTTGATTATCGATAAGCTTGATATCGCAATTGCCCCGCCTCCTCTTGCTCTGTATCTGCCCA
AACCCAGGCTGGCAGAACTCGGGAGTGGTGGGGAGCGTGGGCGTGCTGCGGGGCGACCATGGCTGTAGAC
TGTTACCTCCGGTTCCCACAGTAACAATCGAAAGCCACGGTTGCCCTGGAGACGCGGGGGCGGGGCTTTC
AGGCTGACGTCAGCATCGCGGGCGGCGGGGGTAGCGCTAGTGTCTGCGGGGCTAGGAATTGGGCCAAAGA
TGTCACTTAAATTCTAATCCCTATTTCTGAGTATGATGCATGATTTAAAGGTATTACAATTAATGAAAAA
TATAAACAAATGTTAACACCTTCATACAGCATTAAAAAAAGCAAAAAAGCAGTGGAAACCTGAGTAAAAA
GAAGCCAGGAAGCAGCTGAAAAAGAGACCGGTTCACTGTGAGAAATGTAAACCTCTCA
